Addgene plasmid #92235: pJExpress414_GmPOPB-S577A
Purpose: Express S577A mutant of prolyl oligopeptidase from Galerina marginata
Depositing lab: James Naismith. Depositing organization: University of St. Andrews. Publication: Kinetic Landscape of a Peptide Bond-Forming Prolyl Oligopeptidase. Czekster CM, Naismith JH. Biochemistry. 2017 Apr 18;56(15):2086-2095. doi: 10.1021/acs.biochem.7b00012. Epub 2017 Apr 7. PubMed 28332820.
Backbone
  Vector backbone: pJ414
  Backbone manufacturer: DNA 2.0
  Backbone size w/o insert (bp): 4000
  Total vector size (bp): 6229
  Vector type: Bacterial Expression
Growth in bacteria
  Bacterial resistance: Ampicillin, 100 μg/mL
  Growth temperature: 37°C
  Growth strain: DH5alpha
  Copy number: High Copy
Gene/Insert
  Gene/Insert name: Prolyl oligopeptidase B from Galerina marginata-S577A mutant (alt name: GmPOPB-S577A)
  Species: Galerina marginata
  Insert size (bp): 2193
  Mutation: Serine 577 to Alanine
  GenBank ID: JN827314.2
  Promoter: T7 promoter
  Tag / fusion protein: 6x-Histag, TEV cleavage site (N terminal on insert)
  Cloning method: Unknown
  Sequencing primers: 5′ TAATACGACTCACTATAGG; 3′ AAACCCCTCAAGACC
Resource information
  A portion of this plasmid was derived from a plasmid made by: DNA 2.0
Terms and licenses: Academic/Nonprofit Terms; Industry Terms: Not Available to Industry
How to cite: pJExpress414_GmPOPB-S577A was a gift from James Naismith (Addgene plasmid # 92235 ; http://n2t.net/addgene:92235 ; RRID:Addgene_92235)
