[The description below was written by a language model from this plasmid's Addgene catalogue record and pLannotate feature annotations shown in this document.]
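Description:
pJExpress414_GmPOPB-S577A is a 6,229 bp bacterial expression plasmid built on the commercial pJ414 (pJExpress414) backbone from DNA 2.0. It is designed for T7-driven production of a mutant fungal enzyme in E. coli. The plasmid replicates from a high-copy ColE1/pUC-type origin and is selected with ampicillin through a β-lactamase (AmpR) gene under its own promoter. The automated annotation also picks up short fragments resembling KanR, lacZα, a 5S rRNA and the rrnB T1/T2 terminators. These are backbone remnants or insulating terminator elements, not functional markers.

The payload is the roughly 2.2 kb coding sequence for prolyl oligopeptidase B (POPB) from the mushroom Galerina marginata, a dual-function peptidase and macrocyclase involved in biosynthesis of the amanitin family of cyclic peptide toxins. The enzyme carries a serine 577 to alanine substitution. According to the catalogue entry, it is fused at its N terminus to a 6x-His tag followed by a TEV protease cleavage site, which allows affinity purification and later tag removal. The feature table does not annotate the tag separately, although there is unannotated space between the regulatory region and the POPB CDS. Transcription starts from a T7 promoter placed directly next to a lac operator and ends at a T7 terminator. A plasmid-borne lacI gene supplies the repressor, so expression stays off until it is induced with IPTG in a host that provides T7 RNA polymerase.

The stated purpose is expression of the S577A mutant. The associated publication is a kinetic study of this peptide bond-forming oligopeptidase, which suggests the recombinant variant was made for mechanistic and kinetic comparison with the wild-type enzyme.
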