Features (pLannotate 1.2.2; 14 found; start..end, strand, type, name):
    229..247     +  promoter       T7 promoter: promoter for bacteriophage T7 RNA polymerase
    248..272     +  protein_bind   lac operator: The lac repressor binds to the lac operator to inhibit transcription in E. coli. This inhibition can be relieved by adding lactose or isopropyl-β-D-thiogalactopyranoside (IPTG). lac repressor encoded by lacI
    356..2545    +  CDS            POPB: POPB_GALM3 - Experimental evidence at protein level: Swiss-Prot protein existence level 1. Dual function macrocyclase-peptidase involved in the biosynthesis of the highly toxic amanitin toxin family of macrocycles (PubMed:22202811, PubMed:28866879, PubMed:29051530). Cleaves peptide bonds on the C-terminal side of prolyl residues (PubMed:29051530). The enzyme first removes 10 residues from the N-terminus of a 35-residue substrate (PubMed:29051530). Conformational trapping of the 25 amino- acid peptide forces the enzyme to release this intermediate rather than proceed to macrocyclization (PubMed
   2562..2609    +  terminator     T7 terminator: transcription terminator for bacteriophage T7 RNA polymerase
   2669..2709    -  terminator     rrnB T1 terminator (fragment): transcription terminator T1 from the E. coli rrnB gene
   2711..2826    -  ncRNA          5S rRNA: Accession: RF00001 - 5S ribosomal RNA
   2857..2881    +  CDS            KanR (fragment): aminoglycoside phosphotransferase; aph(3')-Ia; confers resistance to kanamycin
   2911..3007    +  promoter       AmpR promoter (fragment): bla
   3010..3870    +  CDS            AmpR: β-lactamase; bla; confers resistance to ampicillin, carbenicillin, and related antibiotics
   3879..3952    +  promoter       lacI promoter (fragment): lacI
   3953..5032    +  CDS            lacI: LACI_ECOLI - Experimental evidence at protein level: Swiss-Prot protein existence level 1. Repressor of the lactose operon. Binds allolactose as an inducer. From Escherichia coli (strain K12).
   5121..5709    +  rep_origin     ori: high-copy-number ColE1/pMB1/pBR322/pUC origin of replication
   5934..5951    +  terminator     rrnB T2 terminator (fragment): transcription terminator T2 from the E. coli rrnB gene
   5976..5995    -  CDS            lacZα (fragment): LacZα fragment of β-galactosidase; lacZ fragment
>Addgene plasmid #92235 | pJExpress414_GmPOPB-S577A | addgene full sequence | sequence record 192473 | Addgene NGS Result
CCTATAATTAAACTATTCATCTATTATTTATGATTTTTTGTATATACAATATTTCTAGTTTGTTAAAGAG
AATTAAGAAAATAAATCTCGAAAATAATAAAGGGAAAATCAGTTTTTGATATCAAAATTATACATGTCAA
CGATAATACAAAATATAATACAAACTATAAGATGTTATCAGTATTTATTATCATTTAGAATAAATTTTGT
GTCGCCCTTCCGCGAAATTAATACGACTCACTATAGGGGAATTGTGAGCGGATAACAATTCCCCTCTAGA
AATAATTTTGTTTAACTTTTAGGAGGTAAACATATGCACCATCATCATCATCACGAGAACTTATACTTTC
AAGGCATGAGCAGCGTTACCTGGGCACCGGGCAATTACCCGAGCACCCGCCGTTCCGATCATGTGGACAC
GTATCAAAGCGCGAGCAAGGGCGAAGTCCCGGTGCCGGATCCGTATCAGTGGCTGGAAGAGAGCACCGAC
GAAGTCGACAAGTGGACGACGGCACAAGCGGACCTGGCACAGTCTTATCTGGACCAAAACGCTGACATTC
AAAAACTGGCCGAGAAATTTCGTGCGAGCCGTAATTACGCCAAGTTCTCTGCACCGACTCTGTTGGACGA
CGGTCACTGGTATTGGTTCTATAACCGTGGCTTGCAGAGCCAAAGCGTCTTGTACAGATCTAAAGAACCA
GCCCTGCCGGACTTCTCTAAGGGCGACGATAACGTTGGTGACGTTTTCTTTGATCCGAATGTGCTGGCAG
CGGATGGTAGCGCGGGCATGGTCCTGTGCAAATTCTCGCCGGACGGTAAATTCTTTGCCTATGCAGTTAG
CCACCTGGGTGGCGATTACTCCACGATTTACGTGCGTTCCACGAGCAGCCCGCTGAGCCAGGCGAGCGTC
GCGCAAGGTGTGGACGGTCGTCTGAGCGACGAAGTCAAATGGTTCAAGTTTAGCACCATTATTTGGACTA
AAGATAGCAAGGGCTTCCTGTACCAGCGCTATCCGGCTCGCGAGCGTCACGAGGGTACCCGCAGCGACCG
TAATGCCATGATGTGTTACCACAAAGTCGGCACGACCCAAGAAGAAGATATTATTGTGTATCAGGATAAT
GAACATCCTGAGTGGATCTATGGTGCGGATACCTCCGAAGATGGCAAGTACCTGTACCTGTACCAGTTTA
AAGATACCAGCAAGAAAAACCTGTTGTGGGTCGCCGAGCTGGACGAAGATGGCGTTAAGAGCGGTATTCA
CTGGCGTAAAGTTGTTAACGAATACGCAGCAGACTACAATATCATTACGAACCACGGTAGCCTGGTCTAC
ATTAAGACGAACCTGAATGCACCGCAATATAAAGTTATTACCATCGACCTGTCCAAAGACGAGCCAGAGA
TCCGTGACTTCATCCCGGAAGAAAAAGATGCTAAACTGGCGCAAGTTAATTGTGCGAACGAAGAGTATTT
CGTCGCTATTTACAAGCGTAACGTTAAAGATGAAATCTACCTGTACTCGAAGGCTGGTGTTCAGCTGACC
CGTCTGGCGCCGGATTTCGTGGGTGCGGCAAGCATTGCGAATCGTCAAAAACAGACCCACTTTTTTCTGA
CCCTGAGCGGTTTTAACACCCCGGGTACGATCGCTCGTTATGATTTTACCGCGCCGGAAACCCAGCGCTT
TAGCATCCTGCGTACCACTAAAGTCAACGAACTGGATCCTGATGACTTCGAGAGCACGCAAGTGTGGTAC
GAGAGCAAGGACGGTACGAAAATCCCGATGTTCATCGTTCGTCACAAGTCCACCAAGTTTGACGGTACCG
CGGCTGCGATCCAATATGGTTACGGCGGCTTCGCCACCTCCGCGGATCCATTCTTCAGCCCGATCATTCT
GACGTTTCTGCAGACCTACGGTGCGATTTTTGCCGTACCGAGCATCCGTGGTGGCGGTGAGTTCGGTGAG
GAATGGCATAAGGGCGGCCGCCGCGAAACCAAAGTGAACACGTTTGACGATTTCATTGCGGCCGCCCAAT
TTCTGGTGAAGAACAAATATGCGGCTCCGGGTAAAGTTGCAATTAATGGTGCGGCCAACGGCGGCCTGCT
GGTGATGGGCTCTATCGTCCGTGCGCCTGAGGGTACGTTCGGTGCGGCAGTGCCAGAGGGCGGTGTGGCG
GATCTGCTTAAGTTCCACAAATTTACGGGTGGCCAGGCGTGGATCAGCGAGTATGGTAATCCGTCTATCC
CTGAAGAATTTGATTACATCTATCCGCTGAGCCCGGTTCACAATGTCCGCACCGACAAAGTTATGCCGGC
AACCCTGATTACCGTGAATATCGGTGATGGCCGTGTGGTTCCGATGCACAGCTTCAAGTTCATCGCGACT
TTGCAGCATAACGTTCCGCAGAATCCGCATCCGCTGCTGATTAAGATTGATAAATCGTGGTTGGGTCACG
GCATGGGTAAGCCGACCGACAAAAATGTGAAAGACGCCGCCGACAAGTGGGGTTTCATCGCACGCGCCCT
GGGTCTGGAACTGAAAACGGTCGAGTGATGAAAGCTTCCCCCTAGCATAACCCCTTGGGGCCTCTAAACG
GGTCTTGAGGGGTTTTTTGCCCCTGAGACGCGTCAATCGAGTTCGTACCTAAGGGCGACACCCCATAATT
AGCCCGGGCGAAAGGCCCAGTCTTTCGACTGAGCCTTTCGTTTTATTTGATGCCTGGCAGTTCCCTACTC
TCGCATGGGGAGTCCCCACACTACCATCGGCGCTACGGCGTTTCACTTCTGAGTTCGGCATGGGGTCAGG
TGGGACCACCGCGCTACTGCCGCCAGGCAAACAAGGGGTGTTATGAGCCATATTCAGGTATAAATGGGCT
CGCGATAATGTTCAGAATTGGTTAATTGGTTGTAACACTGACCCCTATTTGTTTATTTTTCTAAATACAT
TCAAATATGTATCCGCTCATGAGACAATAACCCTGATAAATGCTTCAATAATATTGAAAAAGGAAGAATA
TGAGTATTCAACATTTCCGTGTCGCCCTTATTCCCTTTTTTGCGGCATTTTGCCTTCCTGTTTTTGCTCA
CCCAGAAACGCTGGTGAAAGTAAAAGATGCTGAAGATCAGTTGGGTGCACGAGTGGGTTACATCGAACTG
GATCTCAACAGCGGTAAGATCCTTGAGAGTTTTCGCCCCGAAGAACGTTTTCCAATGATGAGCACTTTTA
AAGTTCTGCTATGTGGCGCGGTATTATCCCGTATTGACGCCGGGCAAGAGCAACTCGGTCGCCGCATACA
CTATTCTCAGAATGACTTGGTTGAGTACTCACCAGTCACAGAAAAGCATCTTACGGATGGCATGACAGTA
AGAGAATTATGCAGTGCTGCCATAACCATGAGTGATAACACTGCGGCCAACTTACTTCTGACAACGATCG
GAGGACCGAAGGAGCTAACCGCTTTTTTGCACAACATGGGGGATCATGTAACTCGCCTTGATCGTTGGGA
ACCGGAGCTGAATGAAGCCATACCAAACGACGAGCGTGACACCACGATGCCTGTAGCGATGGCAACAACG
TTGCGCAAACTATTAACTGGCGAACTACTTACTCTAGCTTCCCGGCAACAATTAATAGACTGGATGGAGG
CGGATAAAGTTGCAGGACCACTTCTGCGCTCGGCCCTTCCGGCTGGCTGGTTTATTGCTGATAAATCCGG
AGCCGGTGAGCGTGGTTCTCGCGGTATCATCGCAGCGCTGGGGCCAGATGGTAAGCCCTCCCGTATCGTA
GTTATCTACACGACGGGGAGTCAGGCAACTATGGATGAACGAAATAGACAGATCGCTGAGATAGGTGCCT
CACTGATTAAGCATTGGTAAGCGGCGCGCCATCGAATGGCGCAAAACCTTTCGCGGTATGGCATGATAGC
GCCCGGAAGAGAGTCAATTCAGGGTGGTGAATATGAAACCAGTAACGTTATACGATGTCGCAGAGTATGC
CGGTGTCTCTTATCAGACCGTTTCCCGCGTGGTGAACCAGGCCAGCCACGTTTCTGCGAAAACGCGGGAA
AAAGTGGAAGCGGCGATGGCGGAGCTGAATTACATTCCCAACCGCGTGGCACAACAACTGGCGGGCAAAC
AGTCGTTGCTGATTGGCGTTGCCACCTCCAGTCTGGCCCTGCACGCGCCGTCGCAAATTGTCGCGGCGAT
TAAATCTCGCGCCGATCAACTGGGTGCCAGCGTGGTGGTGTCGATGGTAGAACGAAGCGGCGTCGAAGCC
TGTAAAGCGGCGGTGCACAATCTTCTCGCGCAACGCGTCAGTGGGCTGATCATTAACTATCCGCTGGATG
ACCAGGATGCCATTGCTGTGGAAGCTGCCTGCACTAATGTTCCGGCGTTATTTCTTGATGTCTCTGACCA
GACACCCATCAACAGTATTATTTTCTCCCATGAGGACGGTACGCGACTGGGCGTGGAGCATCTGGTCGCA
TTGGGTCACCAGCAAATCGCGCTGTTAGCGGGCCCATTAAGTTCTGTCTCGGCGCGTCTGCGTCTGGCTG
GCTGGCATAAATATCTCACTCGCAATCAAATTCAGCCGATAGCGGAACGGGAAGGCGACTGGAGTGCCAT
GTCCGGTTTTCAACAAACCATGCAAATGCTGAATGAGGGCATCGTTCCCACTGCGATGCTGGTTGCCAAC
GATCAGATGGCGCTGGGCGCAATGCGCGCCATTACCGAGTCCGGGCTGCGCGTTGGTGCGGATATCTCGG
TAGTGGGATACGACGATACCGAAGATAGCTCATGTTATATCCCGCCGTTAACCACCATCAAACAGGATTT
TCGCCTGCTGGGGCAAACCAGCGTGGACCGCTTGCTGCAACTCTCTCAGGGCCAGGCGGTGAAGGGCAAT
CAGCTGTTGCCAGTCTCACTGGTGAAAAGAAAAACCACCCTGGCGCCCAATACGCAAACCGCCTCTCCCC
GCGCGTTGGCCGATTCATTAATGCAGCTGGCACGACAGGTTTCCCGACTGGAAAGCGGGCAGTGACTCAT
GACCAAAATCCCTTAACGTGAGTTACGCGCGCGTCGTTCCACTGAGCGTCAGACCCCGTAGAAAAGATCA
AAGGATCTTCTTGAGATCCTTTTTTTCTGCGCGTAATCTGCTGCTTGCAAACAAAAAAACCACCGCTACC
AGCGGTGGTTTGTTTGCCGGATCAAGAGCTACCAACTCTTTTTCCGAAGGTAACTGGCTTCAGCAGAGCG
CAGATACCAAATACTGTTCTTCTAGTGTAGCCGTAGTTAGCCCACCACTTCAAGAACTCTGTAGCACCGC
CTACATACCTCGCTCTGCTAATCCTGTTACCAGTGGCTGCTGCCAGTGGCGATAAGTCGTGTCTTACCGG
GTTGGACTCAAGACGATAGTTACCGGATAAGGCGCAGCGGTCGGGCTGAACGGGGGGTTCGTGCACACAG
CCCAGCTTGGAGCGAACGACCTACACCGAACTGAGATACCTACAGCGTGAGCTATGAGAAAGCGCCACGC
TTCCCGAAGGGAGAAAGGCGGACAGGTATCCGGTAAGCGGCAGGGTCGGAACAGGAGAGCGCACGAGGGA
GCTTCCAGGGGGAAACGCCTGGTATCTTTATAGTCCTGTCGGGTTTCGCCACCTCTGACTTGAGCGTCGA
TTTTTGTGATGCTCGTCAGGGGGGCGGAGCCTATGGAAAAACGCCAGCAACGCGGCCTTTTTACGGTTCC
TGGCCTTTTGCTGGCCTTTTGCTCACATGTTCTTTCCTGCGTTATCCCCTGATTCTGTGGATAACCGTAT
TACCGCCTTTGAGTGAGCTGATACCGCTCGCCGCAGCCGAACGACCGAGCGCAGCGAGTCAGTGAGCGAG
GAAGCGGAAGGCGAGAGTAGGGAACTGCCAGGCATCAAACTAAGCAGAAGGCCCCTGACGGATGGCCTTT
TTGCGTTTCTACAAACTCTTTCTGTGTTGTAAAACGACGGCCAGTCTTAAGCTCGGGCCCCCTGGGCGGT
TCTGATAACGAGTAATCGTTAATCCGCAAATAACGTAAAAACCCGCTTCGGCGGGTTTTTTTATGGGGGG
AGTTTAGGGAAAGAGCATTTGTCAGAATATTTAAGGGCGCCTGTCACTTTGCTTGATATATGAGAATTAT
TTAACCTTATAAATGAGAAAAAAGCAACGCACTTTAAATAAGATACGTTGCTTTTTCGATTGATGAACA
